Addgene plasmid #44193: pcDNA3.1-Alpha-0 Dronpa
Depositing lab: Narasimhan Gautam. Depositing organization: Washington University in Saint Louis. Publication: Shuttling of G protein subunits between the plasma membrane and intracellular membranes. Chisari M, Saini DK, Kalyanaraman V, Gautam N. J Biol Chem. 2007 Aug 17;282(33):24092-8. Epub 2007 Jun 18. 10.1074/jbc.M704246200 PubMed 17576765.
Backbone
  Vector backbone: pcDNA3.1
  Backbone manufacturer: Invitrogen
  Backbone size w/o insert (bp): 5428
  Total vector size (bp): 6493
  Vector type: Mammalian Expression
  Selectable markers: Neomycin (select with G418)
Growth in bacteria
  Bacterial resistance: Ampicillin, 100 μg/mL
  Growth temperature: 37°C
  Growth strain: Top10
  Copy number: High Copy
Gene/Insert
  Gene/Insert name: G protein alpha 0
  Species: R. norvegicus (rat)
  Insert size (bp): 1065
  Mutation: Introduced KpnI and SpeI sites between 92nd and 93rd amino acids of alpha 0
  GenBank ID: NM_017327.1
  Entrez Gene: Gnao1 (a.k.a. Gnao, Hg1g, RATBPGTPC)
  Promoter: CMV
  Tag / fusion protein: Dronpa
  Cloning method: Restriction Enzyme; 5′ cloning site EcoR1 (not destroyed); 3′ cloning site XbaI (not destroyed)
  Sequencing primers: 5′ T7 primer; 3′ BGH primer
Terms and licenses: Academic/Nonprofit Terms; Industry Terms: Not Available to Industry
Depositor comments: Dronpa was inserted between amino acid 92 and 93 using the KpnI and SpeI sites which were engineered between these sites.
How to cite: pcDNA3.1-Alpha-0 Dronpa was a gift from Narasimhan Gautam (Addgene plasmid # 44193 ; http://n2t.net/addgene:44193 ; RRID:Addgene_44193)
