[The description below was written by a language model from this plasmid's Addgene catalogue record.]
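Description:
pcDNA3.1-Alpha-0 Dronpa is a mammalian expression plasmid built on the Invitrogen pcDNA3.1 backbone and encoding the rat G protein alpha-o subunit (Gnao1) fused internally to the fluorescent protein Dronpa. It is propagated in E. coli as a high-copy plasmid under ampicillin selection, and it carries a neomycin resistance marker, so transfected mammalian cells can be selected with G418. Expression of the insert is driven by the CMV promoter. The coding sequence sits between EcoRI and XbaI sites, both retained, and is flanked by the T7 and BGH primer sites used for sequencing.

Dronpa is not attached to either terminus of the protein. Instead, KpnI and SpeI sites were engineered between residues 92 and 93 of alpha-o, and the Dronpa coding sequence was inserted there, giving an internally tagged subunit. The record does not explain this placement; in general, internal tagging leaves both ends of a G alpha subunit free, including the N-terminal region involved in lipid modification and membrane attachment. Dronpa is a reversibly photoswitchable green fluorescent protein, so a chosen pool of molecules can be switched off or on by light and then followed over time.

The associated publication concerns the shuttling of G protein subunits between the plasma membrane and intracellular membranes. The construct therefore fits live-cell imaging of alpha-o localization and trafficking in mammalian cells. The listed insert size of 1065 bp and the total vector size appear to account only for the alpha-o coding region, so the true plasmid is probably larger once Dronpa is included. No feature table was supplied to confirm this.
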