>Addgene plasmid #44193 | pcDNA3.1-Alpha-0 Dronpa | depositor partial sequence | sequence record 59825 | alpha 0 Dronpa
NNNTATTTTTTTTCNGNNGCTGCGTTTAACTTAAGCTTGGTACCGAGCTCGGATCCACTAGTCCAGTGTG
GTGGAATTCATGGGATGTACTCTGAGCGCAGAGGAGAGAGCCGCCCTCGAGCGGAGCAAGGCGATTGAGA
AAAATCTCAAAGAAGATGGCATCAGCGCCGCCAAAGACGTGAAATTACTCCTGCTGGGGGCTGGAGAATC
AGGAAAAAGCACCATTGTGAAGCAGATGAAGATCATCCATGAAGATGGCTTCTCTGGAGAAGACGTAAAG
CAGTACAAGCCTGTCGTCTACAGCAACACCATCCAGTCTCTGGCAGCCATTGTGCGGGCCATGGATACTC
TGGGCGGTACCATGGTGAGTGTGATTAAACCAGACATGAAGATCAAGCTGCGTATGGAAGGCGCTGTAAA
TGGACACCCGTTCGCGATTGAAGGAGTTGGCCTTGGGAAGCCTTTCGAGGGAAAACAGAGTATGGACCTT
AAAGTCAAAGAAGGCGGACCTCTGCCTTTCGCCTATGACATCTTGACAACTGTGTTCTGTTACGGCAACA
GGGTATTCGCCAAATACCCAGAAAATATAGTAGACTATTTCAAGCAGTCGTTTCCTGAGGGCTACTCTTG
GGAACGAAGCATGAATTACGAAGACGGGGGCATTTGTAACGCGACAAACGACATAACCCTGGATGGTGAC
TGTTATATCTATGAAATTCGATTTGATGGTGTGAACTTTCCTGCCAATGGTCCAGTTATGCAGAAGAGGA
CTGTGAAATGGGAGCCATCCACTGAGAAATTGTATGTGCGTGATGGAGTGCTGAAGGGTGATGTTAACAT
GGCTCTGTCGCTTGAAGGAGGTGGCCATTACCGATGTGACTTCAAAACTACTTATAAAGCTAAGAAGGTT
GTCCAGTTGCCAGACTATCACTTTGTGGACCACCACATTGAGATTAAAAGCCACGACAAAGATTACAGTA
ATGTTAATCTGCATGAGCACGCCGAAGCGCATTCTGAGCTGCCGAGGCAGGCCAAGACTAGTGTGGAGTA
TGGTGACAAGGAGAGGAAGGCAGACTCCAAGATGGTGTGTGACGTGGTGAGTCGCATGGAGGACACTGAA
CCATTCTCTGCAGAACTGCTTTCTGCCATGATGCGACTCTGGGGCGACTCGGGGATCCAGGAGTGCTTCA
ACCGATCTCGGGAGTATCAGCTCAACGACTCTGCCAAATACTACCTGGACAGCTTGGATCGGATTGGAGC
CGCTGACTACCAGCCCACCGAGCAGGACATCCTCCGAACCAGGGTCAAAACAACTGGCATCGTAGAAACC
CACTTCACCTTCAAGAACCTCCACTTCAGGCTGTTTGACGTTGGGGGCCAGCGATCTGAACGTAAGAAGT
GGATCCACTGCTTCGAGGATGTCACGGCCATCATCTTCTGTGTCGCACTCAGCGGCTATGACCAGGTGCT
CCACGAGGACGAAACCACGAACCGCATGCACGAGTCTCTCATGCTCTTCGACTCCATCTGTAACAACAAG
TTTTTCATCGATACCTCCATCATTCTCTTCCTCAACAAGAAAGACCTCTTTGGCGAGAAGATTAAGAAGT
CACCCTTGACCATCTGCTTTCCTGAATACCCAGGCTCCAACACCTATGAAGACGCAGCTGCCTACATCCA
AACACAGTTTGAAAGCAAAAACCGCTCACCCAACAAAGAAATTTACTGTCACATGACTTGTGCCACAGAC
ACGAATAATATCCAGGTGGTATTCGACGCCGTCACCGACATCATCATTGCCAACAATCTCCGGGGCTGTG
GCTTGTACTGATCTAGAGGGCCCGTTTAAACCCGCTGATCAGCCTCGACGCTCATANTTCNTNATNCCNN
NNNN
