>Addgene plasmid #44193 | pcDNA3.1-Alpha-0 Dronpa | addgene partial sequence | sequence record 109248 | BGH-rev 5'-TAGAAGGCACAGTCGAGG-3'
AGCCACAGCCCCGGAGATTGTTGGCAATGATGATGTCGGTGACGGCGTCGAATACCACCTGGATATTATT
CGTGTCTGTGGCACAAGTCATGTGACAGTAAATTTCTTTGTTGGGTGAGCGGTTTTTGCTTTCAAACTGT
GTTTGGATGTAGGCAGCTGCGTCTTCATAGGTGTTGGAGCCTGGGTATTCAGGAAAGCAGATGGTCAAGG
GTGACTTCTTAATCTTCTCGCCAAAGAGGTCTTTCTTGTTGAGGAAGAGAATGATGGAGGTATCGATGAA
AAACTTGTTGTTACAGATGGAGTCGAAGAGCATGAGAGACTCGTGCATGCGGTTCGTGGTTTCGTCCTCG
TGGAGCACCTGGTCATAGCCGCTGAGTGCGACACAGAAGATGATGGCCGTGACATCCTCGAAGCAGTGGA
TCCACTTCTTACGTTCAGATCGCTGGCCCCCAACGTCAAACAGCCTGAAGTGGAGGTTCTTGAAGGTGAA
GTGGGTTTCTACGATGCCAGTTGTTTTGACCCTGGTTCGGAGGATGTCCTGCTCGGTGGGCTGGTAGTCA
GCGGCTCCAATCCGATCCAAGCTGTCCAGGTAGTATTTGGCAGAGTCGTTGAGCTGATACTCCCGAGATC
GGTTGAAGCACTCCTGGATCCCCGAGTCGCCCCAGAGTCGCATCATGGCAGAAAGCAGTTCTGCAGAGAA
TGGTTCAGTGTCCTCCATGCGACTCACCACGTCACACACCATCTTGGAGTCTGCCTTCCTCTCCTTGTCA
CCATACTCCACACTAGTCTTGGCCTGCCTCGGCAGCTCAGAATGCGCTTCGGCGTGCTCATGCAGATTAA
CATTACTGTAATC
