>Addgene plasmid #44193 | pcDNA3.1-Alpha-0 Dronpa | addgene partial sequence | sequence record 109444 | CMV-F 5'-CGCAAATGGGCGGTAGGCGTG-3'
GGCTACTAGAGAACCCACTGCTTACTGGCTTATCGAAATTAATACGACTCACTATAGGGAGACCCAAGCT
GGCTAGCGTTTAAACTTAAGCTTGGTACCGAGCTCGGATCCACTAGTCCAGTGTGGTGGAATTCATGGGA
TGTACTCTGAGCGCAGAGGAGAGAGCCGCCCTCGAGCGGAGCAAGGCGATTGAGAAAAATCTCAAAGAAG
ATGGCATCAGCGCCGCCAAAGACGTGAAATTACTCCTGCTGGGGGCTGGAGAATCAGGAAAAAGCACCAT
TGTGAAGCAGATGAAGATCATCCATGAAGATGGCTTCTCTGGAGAAGACGTAAAGCAGTACAAGCCTGTC
GTCTACAGCAACACCATCCAGTCTCTGGCAGCCATTGTGCGGGCCATGGATACTCTGGGCGGTACCATGG
TGAGTGTGATTAAACCAGACATGAAGATCAAGCTGCGTATGGAAGGCGCTGTAAATGGACACCCGTTCGC
GATTGAAGGAGTTGGCCTTGGGAAGCCTTTCGAGGGAAAACAGAGTATGGACCTTAAAGTCAAAGAAGGC
GGACCTCTGCCTTTCGCCTATGACATCTTGACAACTGTGTTCTGTTACGGCAACAGGGTATTCGCCAAAT
ACCCAGAAAATATAGTAGACTATTTCAAGCAGTCGTTTCCTGAGGGCTACTCTTGGGAACGAAGCATGAA
TTACGAAGACGGGGGCATTTGTAACGCGACAAACGACATAACCCTGGATGGTGACTGTTATATCTATGAA
ATTCGATTTGATGGTGTGAACTTTCCTGCCAATGGTCCAGTTATGCAGAAGAGGACTGTGAAATGGGAGC
CATCCACTGAGAAATTGTATGTGCGTGATGGAGTGCTGAA
